Addgene plasmid #22088: mFGF8a
Depositing lab: Gail Martin. Depositing organization: University of California, San Francisco (UCSF). Publication: The mouse Fgf8 gene encodes a family of polypeptides and is expressed in regions that direct outgrowth and patterning in the developing embryo. Crossley PH, Martin GR. Development. 1995 Feb . 121(2):439-51. PubMed 7768185.
Backbone
  Vector backbone: pBluescript SK
  Backbone manufacturer: Stratagene
  Backbone size w/o insert (bp): 3000
  Vector type: Bacterial
Growth in bacteria
  Bacterial resistance: Ampicillin, 100 μg/mL
  Growth temperature: 37°C
  Growth strain: DH5alpha
  Copy number: High Copy
Gene/Insert
  Gene/Insert name: FGF8 (alt name: FGF8 splice variant 4(A))
  Species: M. musculus (mouse)
  Insert size (bp): 840
  Entrez Gene: Fgf8 (a.k.a. Aigf, Fgf-8, Fgf6c, HBGF-8)
  Cloning method: Restriction Enzyme; 5′ cloning site SmaI (not destroyed); 3′ cloning site XhoI (not destroyed)
  Sequencing primers: 5′ T3; 3′ T7
Terms and licenses: Academic/Nonprofit Terms; Industry Terms: Not Available to Industry
Depositor comments: Mouse FGF8 cDNA splice variant 4(A) clone was isolated from an E7.5 cDNA library. The insert contains the entire coding region and 3' UTR. The SmaI site is in the FGF8 5'UTR 16bp upstream of the translation start site. The 3' XhoI site is from the vector MCS. The FGF8 variant 4(A) sequence is ~30bp shorter than the variant 1(B) sequence. For antisense probe linearize with BamHI and use T7 Polymerase.The transcript is ~840bp.
How to cite: mFGF8a was a gift from Gail Martin (Addgene plasmid # 22088 ; http://n2t.net/addgene:22088 ; RRID:Addgene_22088)
