[The description below was written by a language model from this plasmid's Addgene catalogue record.]
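Description:
mFGF8a is a bacterial cloning plasmid built on the pBluescript SK phagemid backbone (about 3 kb), carrying a mouse Fgf8 cDNA of roughly 840 bp. It is maintained at high copy number in E. coli and selected with ampicillin. No feature table accompanies the record, so individual backbone elements are not itemised. pBluescript-type vectors generally provide a pUC-derived origin, an f1 origin, the AmpR gene, and a multiple cloning site flanked by opposing T3 and T7 phage RNA polymerase promoters. This is consistent with the T3 and T7 sequencing primers listed for the insert.

The insert corresponds to Fgf8 splice variant 4(A), also called Fgf8a, one of several isoforms produced by alternative splicing of the mouse Fgf8 gene. It was isolated from an embryonic day 7.5 cDNA library. The insert contains the entire coding region and the 3′ UTR, and is about 30 bp shorter than the variant 1(B) sequence. It lies between SmaI and XhoI sites, both of which remain intact. The SmaI site sits within the Fgf8 5′ UTR, 16 bp upstream of the translation start, and the XhoI site comes from the vector polylinker.

The plasmid has no eukaryotic promoter, so it is not an expression vector for animal cells. It serves as a cDNA source and as a template for in vitro transcription. The depositor notes that an antisense riboprobe of about 840 nt is obtained by linearising with BamHI and transcribing with T7 polymerase. Such a probe is suited to detecting Fgf8 transcripts, for example by in situ hybridisation in developing mouse embryos, in keeping with the associated study of Fgf8 expression in regions that direct outgrowth and patterning.
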