>Addgene plasmid #22088 | mFGF8a | depositor partial sequence | sequence record 10140 | Author sequence
CCCGGGGCCGCGCGCCATGGGCAGCCCCCGCTCCGCGCTGAGCTGCCTGCTGTTGCACTTGCTGGTTCTC
TGCCTCCAAGCCCAGCATGTGAGGGAGCAGAGCCTGGTGACGGATCAGCTCAGCCGCCGCCTCATCCGGA
CCTACCAGCTCTACAGCCGCACCAGCGGGAAGCACGTGCAGGTCCTGGCCAACAAGCGCATCAACGCCAT
GGCAGAAGACGGAGACCCCTTCGCGAAGCTCATTGTGGAGACCGATACTTTTGGAAGCAGAGTCCGAGTT
CGCGGCGCAGAGACAGGTCTCTACATCTGCATGAACAAGAAGGGGAAGCTAATTGCCAAGAGCAACGGCA
AAGGCAAGGACTGCGTATTCACAGAGATCGTGCTGGAGAACAACTACAGGGCGCTGCAGAACGCCAAGTA
CGAGGGCTGGTACATGGCCTTTACCCGCAAGGGCCGGCCCCGCAAGGGCTCCAAGACGCGCCAGCATCAG
CGCGAGGTGCACTTCATGAAGCGCCTGCCGCGGGGCCACCACACCACCGAGCAGAGCCTGCGCTTCGAGT
TCCTCAACTACCCGCCCTTCACGCGCAGCCTGCGCGGCAGCCAGAGGACTTGGGCCCCGGAGCCCCGATA
GGCGCTCGCCCAGCTCCTCCCCACCCAGCCGGCCGAGGAATCCAGCGGGAGCTCGGCGGCACAGCAAAGG
GGAGGGGCTGGGGAGCTGCCTTCTAGTTGTGCATATTGTTTGCTGTTGGGTTTTTTTGTTTTTTGTTTTT
TGTTTTTGTTTTTTGTTTTTTAAACAAAAGAGAGGCTCTATTTTTGTATTCC
