>Addgene plasmid #22088 | mFGF8a | addgene partial sequence | sequence record 27859 | 22088 with T3
CTCCCGCGGTGGCGGCCGCTCTAGAACTAGTGGATCCCCCGGGGCCGCGCGCCATGGGCAGCCCCCGCTC
CGCGCTGAGCTGCCTGCTGTTGCACTTGCTGGTTCTCTGCCTCCAAGCCCAGCATGTGAGGGAGCAGAGC
CTGGTGACGGATCAGCTCAGCCGCCGCCTCATCCGGACCTACCAGCTCTACAGCCGCACCAGCGGGAAGC
ACGTGCAGGTCCTGGCCAACAAGCGCATCAACGCCATGGCAGAAGACGGAGACCCCTTCGCGAAGCTCAT
TGTGGAGACCGATACTTTTGGAAGCAGAGTCCGAGTTCGCGGCGCAGAGACAGGTCTCTACATCTGCATG
AACAAGAAGGGGAAGCTAATTGCCAAGAGCAACGGCAAAGGCAAGGACTGCGTATTCACAGAGATCGTGC
TGGAGAACAACTACACGGCGCTGCAGAACGCCAAGTACGAGGGCTGGTACATGGCCTTTACCCGCAAGGG
CCGGCCCCGCAAGGGCTCCAAGACGCGCCAGCATCAGCGCGAGGTGCACTTCATGAAGCGCCTGCCGCGG
GGCCACCACACCACCGAGCAGAGCCTGCGCTTCGAGTTCCTCAACTACCCGCCCTTCACGCGCAGCCTGC
GCGGCAGCCAGAGGACTTGGGCCCCGGAGCCCCGATAGGCGCTCGCCCAGCTCCTCCCCACCCAGCCGGC
CGAGGAATCCAGCGGGAGCTCGGCGGCACAGCAAAGGGGAGGGGCTGGGGAGCTGCCTTCTAGTTGTGCA
TATTGTTTGCTGTTGGGTTTTTTT
